>Addgene plasmid #27683 | APPL1-pmCherryC1 | addgene partial sequence | sequence record 34010 | 27683 with mCherry-F (ccccgtaatgcagaagaaga)
TCGACGGAGTCCCCGAGGAGGCGCCCTGAAGGGCGAGATCAAGCAGAGGCTGAAGCTGAAGGACGGCGGC
CACTACGACGCTGAGGTCAAGACCACCTACAAGGCCAAGAAGCCCGTGCAGCTGCCCGGCGCCTACAACG
TCAACATCAAGTTGGACATCACCTCCCACAACGAGGACTACACCATCGTGGAACAGTACGAACGCGCCGA
GGGCCGCCACTCCACCGGCGGCATGGACGAGCTGTACAAGTCCGGACTCAGATCTCGAGCTCGGATGGGT
TCGACCTCGGGTTCGACCAAGGGTCAGCTGATGCCGGGGATCGACAAGCTGCCCATTGAAGAGACCCTGG
AGGACAGTCCGCAGACAAGGTCTTTACTTGGTGTATTTGAAGAAGATGCTACTGCTATTTCAAATTATAT
GAACCAATTGTATCAAGCTATGCATCGGATTTATGATGCACAGAATGAATTGAGTGCAGCAACACACCTG
ACTTCGAAACTTTTGAAAGAATATGAAAAACAGCGTTTTCCTTTGGGGGGTGATGATGAAGTTATGAGCT
CTACTTTGCAGCAGTTTTCCAAGGTCATAGATGAGCTTAGTTCTTGTCATGCAGTACTTTCAACTCAACT
TGCTGATGCCATGATGTTCCCCATTTCCCAGTTTAAAGAAAGAGATCTGAAAGAAATATTGACACTAAAG
GAGGTATTTCAAATTGCTAGTAATGATCATGATGCCGCAATTAATAGGTACAGTCGGTTGTCAAAAAAGA
GAGAAAATGACAAGGTAAAATATGAAGTTACAGAGGATGTATATACTTCCAGGAAAAAACAACACCAGAC
CATGATGCATTATTTTTGTGCACTAAATACTCTTCAGTAC
