[The description below was written by a language model from this plasmid's Addgene catalogue record.]
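Description:
APPL1-pmCherryC1 is a mammalian expression plasmid built on the Clontech pmCherry-C1 backbone (about 4.7 kb without insert). It carries the mouse Appl1 coding sequence, an insert of roughly 2.1 kb, cloned between the XhoI and XmaI sites of the multiple cloning site, both of which were preserved. Because the C1 configuration places the cloning site downstream of the fluorescent protein, the product is a fusion with the red fluorescent protein mCherry at the N terminus of APPL1. The insert was derived from an IMAGE/MGC cDNA clone. The plasmid is propagated in E. coli under kanamycin selection, and it confers neomycin resistance so that stably transfected mammalian cells can be selected with G418. In this vector family a single resistance gene usually serves both purposes. The record does not name the promoter driving the fusion, and no feature table is supplied. Vectors of this series conventionally use the CMV immediate-early promoter, and the listed SV40 polyA reverse sequencing primer is consistent with an SV40 polyadenylation signal downstream of the insert. The copy number is recorded as unknown.

APPL1 is an adaptor protein associated with early endocytic compartments, and tagging it with mCherry lets its localisation and recruitment dynamics be followed in living cells by fluorescence microscopy. The associated publication is a survey of the molecular dynamics of mammalian clathrin-mediated endocytosis. This suggests that the construct served as one of a set of fluorescently tagged proteins imaged to time their arrival at or departure from endocytic sites. The red tag also makes it suitable for two-colour imaging alongside green markers.
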