Addgene plasmid #27683: APPL1-pmCherryC1
Depositing lab: Christien Merrifield. Depositing organization: MRC Laboratory of Molecular Biology. Publication: A high precision survey of the molecular dynamics of Mammalian clathrin-mediated endocytosis. Taylor MJ, Perrais D, Merrifield CJ. PLoS Biol. 2011 Mar . 9(3):e1000604. 10.1371/journal.pbio.1000604 PubMed 21445324.
Backbone
  Vector backbone: pmCherry-C1
  Backbone manufacturer: Clontech
  Backbone size w/o insert (bp): 4722
  Vector type: Mammalian Expression
  Selectable markers: Neomycin (select with G418)
Growth in bacteria
  Bacterial resistance: Kanamycin, 50 μg/mL
  Growth temperature: 37°C
  Growth strain: DH5alpha
  Copy number: Unknown
Gene/Insert
  Gene/Insert name: APPL1
  Species: M. musculus (mouse)
  Insert size (bp): 2100
  Entrez Gene: Appl1 (a.k.a. 2900057D21Rik, 7330406P05Rik, DIP13)
  Tag / fusion protein: mCherry (N terminal on insert)
  Cloning method: Restriction Enzyme; 5′ cloning site XhoI (not destroyed); 3′ cloning site XmaI (not destroyed)
  Sequencing primers: 5′ mCherry-F 5'-ccccgtaatgcagaagaaga; 3′ SV40pA-R
Terms and licenses: Academic/Nonprofit Terms; Industry Terms: Not Available to Industry
Depositor comments: Cloned from IMAGE clone: 6511401 (MGC:69973).
How to cite: APPL1-pmCherryC1 was a gift from Christien Merrifield (Addgene plasmid # 27683 ; http://n2t.net/addgene:27683 ; RRID:Addgene_27683)
